>Addgene plasmid #43612 | III-GAGC | depositor partial sequence | sequence record 58877 | III-GAGC sequence 426 bps
CGTCTCGGCTCACCCCAGAGCAGGTCGTGGCAATCGCGAGCAATAACGGCGGAAAACAGGCTTTGGAAAC
GGTGCAGAGGCTCCTTCCAGTGCTGTGCCAAGCGCACGGACTCACCCCAGAGCAGGTCGTGGCAATCGCC
TCCAACATTGGCGGGAAACAGGCACTCGAGACTGTCCAGCGCCTGCTTCCCGTGCTGTGCCAAGCGCACG
GCCTCACCCCAGAGCAGGTCGTGGCAATCGCGAGCAATAACGGCGGAAAACAGGCTTTGGAAACGGTGCA
GAGGCTCCTTCCAGTGCTGTGCCAAGCGCACGGATTAACCCCAGAGCAGGTCGTGGCGATCGCAAGCCAC
GACGGAGGAAAGCAAGCCTTGGAAACAGTACAGAGGCTGTTGCCTGTGCTGTGCCAAGCGCACGGACTCA
GAGACG
