>Addgene plasmid #43612 | III-GAGC | addgene partial sequence | sequence record 61614 | M13-F20 5'-TGTAAAACGACGGCCAGT-3'
AGGGCGAATTGGGCCCTCTAGATGCATGCTCGAGCGGCCGCCAGTGTGATGGATATCTGCAGAATTCGCC
CTTAAGTATCTTTCCTGTGCCCACGTCTCTGAGTCCGTGCGCTTGGCACAGCACAGGCAACAGCCTCTGT
ACTGTTTCCAAGGCTTGCTTTCCTCCGTCGTGGCTTGCGATCGCCACGACCTGCTCTGGGGTTAATCCGT
GCGCTTGGCACAGCACTGGAAGGAGCCTCTGCACCGTTTCCAAAGCCTGTTTTCCGCCGTTATTGCTCGC
GATTGCCACGACCTGCTCTGGGGTGAGGCCGTGCGCTTGGCACAGCACGGGAAGCAGGCGCTGGACAGTC
TCGAGTGCCTGTTTCCCGCCAATGTTGGAGGCGATTGCCACGACCTGCTCTGGGGTGAGTCCGTGCGCTT
GGCACAGCACTGGAAGGAGCCTCTGCACCGTTTCCAAAGCCTGTTTTCCGCCGTTATTGCTCGCGATTGC
CACGACCTGCTCTGGGGTGAGCCGAGACGCGCTAGGACGGCATCTATATAAGGGCGAATTCCAGCACACT
GGCGGCCGTTACTAGTGGATCCGAGCTCGGTACCAAGCTTGGCGTAATCATGGTCATAGCTGTTTCCTGT
GTGAAATTGTTATCCGCTCACAATTCCACACAACATACGAGCCGGAAGCATAAAGTGTAAAGCCTGGGGT
GCCTAATGAGTGAGCTAACTCACATTAATTGCGTTGCGCTCACTGCCCGCTTTCCAGTCGGGAAACCTGT
CGTGCCAGCTGCATTAATGAATCGGCCAACGCGCGGGGAGAGGCGGTTTGCGTATTGGGCGCTCTTCCGC
TTCCTCGCTCACTGACTCGCTGCGCTCGGTCGTTCGGCTGCGGCGAGCGGTATCAGCTCACTCAAAGGCG
GTAATACGTACAAAACAGGAACAGA
