[The description below was written by a language model from this plasmid's Addgene catalogue record.]
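Description:
III-GAGC is a bacterial cloning plasmid built on the commercial pCRII-TOPO backbone (about 4 kb without insert), into which a 426 bp synthetic fragment was placed by TOPO cloning. It is a high-copy plasmid maintained in E. coli, and the record lists both ampicillin and kanamycin resistance, consistent with the dual-marker design of this backbone. No feature table is provided, so the origin of replication and other backbone elements are not itemised. The listed sequencing primers (T7 on one side, M13 reverse on the other) indicate that the insert sits in the standard cloning site flanked by those primer sites.

The plasmid was deposited with a publication describing a TALEN genome-editing system for generating human stem cell-based disease models. The insert is named only "III-GAGC" and described as synthetic. The name and size suggest a pre-assembled block of four TAL effector repeat modules recognising the bases G, A, G and C, with "III" probably marking its position in an ordered assembly of such blocks into a full DNA-binding array. However, the record does not state this explicitly, nor does it give the repeat-variable residues, the flanking restriction or ligation sites, or the assembly scheme.

The plasmid carries no recorded mammalian promoter, nuclease domain, tag or reporter, and its vector type is bacterial cloning only. It is therefore best understood as a storage and propagation vector for one component of a library, from which the insert would be released and combined with other parts into a separate TALEN expression vector, rather than as a construct that functions in cells on its own.
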