Addgene plasmid #43612: III-GAGC
Depositing lab: Chad Cowan & Kiran Musunuru. Depositing organization: Harvard University. Publication: A TALEN Genome-Editing System for Generating Human Stem Cell-Based Disease Models. Ding Q, Lee YK, Schaefer EA, Peters DT, Veres A, Kim K, Kuperwasser N, Motola DL, Meissner TB, Hendriks WT, Trevisan M, Gupta RM, Moisan A, Banks E, Friesen M, Schinzel RT, Xia F, Tang A, Xia Y, Figueroa E, Wann A, Ahfeldt T, Daheron L, Zhang F, Rubin LL, Peng LF, Chung RT, Musunuru K, Cowan CA. Cell Stem Cell. 2012 Dec 12. pii: S1934-5909(12)00645-5. doi: 10.1016/j.stem.2012.11.011. PubMed 23246482.
Backbone
  Vector backbone: pCRII-TOPO
  Backbone manufacturer: Invitrogen
  Backbone size w/o insert (bp): 3973
  Vector type: Bacterial Cloning
Growth in bacteria
  Bacterial resistance: Ampicillin and Kanamycin, 100 & 50 μg/mL
  Growth temperature: 37°C
  Growth strain: Top10
  Copy number: High Copy
Gene/Insert
  Gene/Insert name: III-GAGC
  Species: Synthetic
  Insert size (bp): 426
  Cloning method: TOPO Cloning
  Sequencing primers: 5′ T7; 3′ M13-rev
Terms and licenses: Academic/Nonprofit Terms; Industry Terms: Not Available to Industry
How to cite: III-GAGC was a gift from Chad Cowan & Kiran Musunuru (Addgene plasmid # 43612 ; http://n2t.net/addgene:43612 ; RRID:Addgene_43612)
